Addgene plasmid #126252: pGWB14-LYX034
Purpose: With a Nicotiana benthamiana transcription factor in PGWB14 backbone, for Agrobacterium mediated transient or stable expression corresponding transcription factor fused with a C-terminal HA tag.
Depositing lab: Silin Zhong. Depositing organization: Chinese University of Hong Kong.
Backbone
  Vector backbone: pGWB14
  Vector type: Plant Expression
  Selectable markers: Hygromycin
Growth in bacteria
  Bacterial resistance: Kanamycin, 50 μg/mL
  Growth temperature: 37°C
  Growth strain: DH5alpha
  Copy number: Low Copy
Gene/Insert
  Gene/Insert name: Niben101Scf06822g04004.1
  Species: Nicotiana benthamiana
  Promoter: CaMV 35S
  Tag / fusion protein: HA (C terminal on insert)
  Cloning method: Gibson Cloning
Terms and licenses: Academic/Nonprofit Terms; Industry Terms: Not Available to Industry
How to cite: pGWB14-LYX034 was a gift from Silin Zhong (Addgene plasmid # 126252 ; http://n2t.net/addgene:126252 ; RRID:Addgene_126252)
