[The description below was written by a language model from this plasmid's Addgene catalogue record and pLannotate feature annotations shown in this document.]
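Description:
pGWB14-LYX034 is a plant binary expression vector built on the pGWB14 backbone and intended for Agrobacterium-mediated transient or stable expression of a Nicotiana benthamiana transcription factor. The backbone carries broad-host-range IncP replication functions (oriV with the trans-acting replication protein trfA), which allow maintenance in both E. coli and Agrobacterium at low copy, together with oriT and traJ for conjugal mobilisation. Bacterial selection is by kanamycin through an aphA-3 type KanR gene. The annotation also picks up backbone remnants such as tetracycline resistance gene fragments, an IS1 element and partial lacZα/M13 sequences, which are not functional parts of the design.

Between the nopaline-type right and left T-DNA borders, the feature table shows three expression units. The main cassette places the insert, gene model Niben101Scf06822g04004.1, under the constitutive CaMV 35S promoter. The roughly 1.9 kb coding region is flanked by attB1 and attB2 Gateway sites, although the record lists Gibson cloning as the assembly method, and is followed by a 3xHA epitope and the NOS terminator, giving the C-terminal HA fusion described in the catalogue entry. The annotation tool matches this coding sequence to tomato MYC1 (JAMYC10), suggesting a MYC-type factor, though the record itself does not name the protein family. A second 35S-driven cassette with a CaMV poly(A) signal encodes the tomato bushy stunt virus P19 silencing suppressor, which is not mentioned in the catalogue fields and would be expected to boost transient expression by blocking post-transcriptional gene silencing. A third, oppositely oriented 35S–HygR–NOS terminator unit provides hygromycin selection of stably transformed plants. The HA tag allows detection or immunoprecipitation of the expressed factor.
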