Features (pLannotate 1.2.2; 36 found; start..end, strand, type, name):
      3..89      -  CDS            traI (fragment): TRAI6_ECOLX - Experimental evidence at protein level: Swiss-Prot protein existence level 1. The initiation process of transfer DNA synthesis requires the interaction of at least three plasmid-specific components (TraH, I, and J) at the transfer origin resulting in the assembly of a specialised nucleoprotein complex - the relaxosome. Site- and strand-specific cleavage at the transfer origin is dependent on TraI and TraJ. From Escherichia coli.
    127..498     -  CDS            traJ: oriT-recognizing protein; traJ
    531..640     -  oriT           oriT: incP origin of transfer
    772..962     +  rep_origin     ori (fragment): high-copy-number ColE1/pMB1/pBR322/pUC origin of replication
   1321..1971    -  CDS            TetR: tetracycline resistance regulatory protein; tetR
   2077..2326    +  CDS            TcR (fragment): tetracycline efflux protein; tetA; confers resistance to tetracycline
   2436..2460    -  misc_feature   RB T-DNA repeat: right border repeat from nopaline C58 T-DNA
   2490..2508    +  misc_feature   MCS (fragment): pUC18/19 multiple cloning site
   2559..2904    +  promoter       CaMV 35S promoter: strong constitutive promoter from cauliflower mosaic virus
   2856..2902    +  promoter       minimal CaMV 35S promoter: minimal 35S promoter from cauliflower mosaic virus
   2914..2932    -  misc_feature   MCS (fragment): pUC18/19 multiple cloning site
   2943..3458    +  CDS            P19_TBSVC: Experimental evidence at protein level: Swiss-Prot protein existence level 1. Acts as a suppressor of RNA-mediated gene silencing, also known as post-transcriptional gene silencing (PTGS), a mechanism of plant viral defense that limits the accumulation of viral RNAs. Binds to short interfering RNAs (siRNAs) with high affinity. Acts as a molecular caliper to specifically select siRNAs based on the length of the duplex region of the RNA (By similarity). From Tomato bushy stunt virus (strain Cherry) (TBSV).
   3531..3707    +  polyA_signal   CaMV poly(A) signal: cauliflower mosaic virus polyadenylation signal
   4210..4551    +  promoter       CaMV 35S promoter: strong constitutive promoter from cauliflower mosaic virus
   4577..4601    +  protein_bind   attB1: mutant version of attB; recombination site for the Gateway® BP reaction BP Clonase™
   4613..6559    +  CDS            MYC1: MYC1_SOLLC - Also known as JAMYC10 From Solanum lycopersicum (Tomato) (Lycopersicon esculentum).
   6567..6591    -  protein_bind   attB2: mutant version of attB; recombination site for the Gateway® BP reaction BP Clonase™
   6620..6709    +  CDS            3xHA: three tandem HA epitope tags
   6743..6995    +  terminator     NOS terminator: nopaline synthase terminator and poly(A) signal
   7424..7676    -  terminator     NOS terminator: nopaline synthase terminator and poly(A) signal
   7700..8128    -  CDS            nos (fragment): DHNO_AGRT7 - Protein inferred from homology: Swiss-Prot protein existence level 3. From Agrobacterium tumefaciens (strain T37).
   8144..9169    -  CDS            HygR: aminoglycoside phosphotransferase from E. coli; aph(4)-Ia; confers resistance to hygromycin
   9179..9523    -  promoter       CaMV 35S promoter: strong constitutive promoter from cauliflower mosaic virus
   9180..9226    -  promoter       minimal CaMV 35S promoter: minimal 35S promoter from cauliflower mosaic virus
   9629..9784    +  CDS            lacZα (fragment) (sequence partly withheld): LacZα fragment of β-galactosidase; lacZ fragment
   9782..10082   +  rep_origin     M13 ori (fragment) (sequence partly withheld): M13 bacteriophage origin of replication; arrow indicates direction of (+) strand synthesis
  10083..10213   +  CDS            lacI (fragment): lac repressor; lacI; The lac repressor binds to the lac operator to inhibit transcription in E. coli. This inhibition can be relieved by adding lactose or isopropyl-β-D-thiogalactopyranoside (IPTG).
  10267..10291   -  misc_feature   LB T-DNA repeat: left border repeat from nopaline C58 T-DNA
  11748..11867   -  CDS            tetR (fragment): TETR1_ECOLX - Experimental evidence at protein level: Swiss-Prot protein existence level 1. TetR is the repressor of the tetracycline resistance element; its N-terminal region forms a helix-turn-helix structure and binds DNA. Binding of tetracycline to TetR reduces the repressor affinity for the tetracycline resistance gene (tetA) promoter operator sites. From Escherichia coli.
  11887..13035   -  CDS            trfA: trans-acting replication protein that binds to and activates oriV
  13334..14128   -  CDS            KanR: aminoglycoside phosphotransferase; aphA-3; confers resistance to kanamycin
  14320..15087   +  mobile_element IS1: prokaryotic transposable element IS1
  15096..15245   -  CDS            satA (fragment): STA_BACSU - Also known as yyaR. Experimental evidence at protein level: Swiss-Prot protein existence level 1. Involved in resistance to streptothricin, a broad-spectrum antibiotic produced by streptomycetes. Detoxifies streptothricin via acetylation of the beta amino group of the first beta-lysyl moiety of streptothricin. From Bacillus subtilis (strain 168).
  15244..15438   -  CDS            satA (fragment): STA_BACSU - Also known as yyaR. Experimental evidence at protein level: Swiss-Prot protein existence level 1. Involved in resistance to streptothricin, a broad-spectrum antibiotic produced by streptomycetes. Detoxifies streptothricin via acetylation of the beta amino group of the first beta-lysyl moiety of streptothricin. From Bacillus subtilis (strain 168).
  15441..15716   -  CDS            klaC (fragment): KLAC_ECOLX - Also known as telB. Protein predicted: Swiss-Prot protein existence level 4. Belongs to the kla operon, which is associated with cryptic tellurite resistance, and IncW plasmid fertility inhibition. From Escherichia coli.
  15780..16411   -  rep_origin     oriV: incP origin of replication
>Addgene plasmid #126252 | pGWB14-LYX034 | addgene full sequence | sequence record 246481 | Addgene NGS Result
TCGGTCTTGCCTTGCTCGTCGGTGATGTACTTCACCAGCTCCGCGAAGTCGCTCTTCTTGATGGAGCGCA
TGGGGACGTGCTTGGCAATCACGCGCACCCCCCGGCCGTTTTAGCGGCTAAAAAAGTCATGGCTCTGCCC
TCGGGCGGACCACGCCCATCATGACCTTGCCAAGCTCGTCCTGCTTCTCTTCGATCTTCGCCAGCAGGGC
GAGGATCGTGGCATCACCGAACCGCGCCGTGCGCGGGTCGTCGGTGAGCCAGAGTTTCAGCAGGCCGCCC
AGGCGGCCCAGGTCGCCATTGATGCGGGCCAGCTCGCGGACGTGCTCATAGTCCACGACGCCCGTGATTT
TGTAGCCCTGGCCGACGGCCAGCAGGTAGGCCGACAGGCTCATGCCGGCCGCCGCCGCCTTTTCCTCAAT
CGCTCTTCGTTCGTCTGGAAGGCAGTACACCTTGATAGGTGGGCTGCCCTTCCTGGTTGGCTTGGTTTCA
TCAGCCATCCGCTTGCCCTCATCTGTTACGCCGGCGGTAGCCGGCCAGCCTCGCAGAGCAGGATTCCCGT
TGAGCACCGCCAGGTGCGAATAAGGGACAGTGAAGAAGGAACACCCGCTCGCGGGTGGGCCTACTTCACC
TATCCTGCCCGGCTGACGCCGTTGGATACACCAAGGAAAGTCTACACGAACCCTTTGGCAAAATCCTGTA
TATCGTGCGAAAAAGGATGGATATACCGAAAAAATCGCTATAATGACCCCGAAGCAGGGTTATGCAGCGG
AAAAGCGCCACGCTTCCCGAAGGGAGAAAGGCGGACAGGTATCCGGTAAGCGGCAGGGTCGGAACAGGAG
AGCGCACGAGGGAGCTTCCAGGGGGAAACGCCTGGTATCTTTATAGTCCTGTCGGGTTTCGCCACCTCTG
ACTTGAGCGTCGATTTTTGTGATGCTCGTCAGGGGGGCGGAGCCTATGGAAAAACGCCAGCAACGCGGCC
TTTTTACGGTTCCTGGCCTTTTGCTGGCCTTTTGCTCACATGTTCTTTCCTGCGTTATCCCCTGATTCTG
TGGATAACCGTATTACCGCCTTTGAGTGAGCTGATACCGCTCGCCGCAGCCGAACGACCGAGCGCAGCGA
GTCAGTGAGCGAGGAAGCGGAAGAGCGCCAGAAGGCCGCCAGAGAGGCCGAGCGCGGCCGTGAGGCTTGG
ACGCTAGGGCAGGGCATGAAAAAGCCCGTAGCGGGCTGCTACGGGCGTCTGACGCGGTGGAAAGGGGGAG
GGGATGTTGTCTACATGGCTCTGCTGTAGTGAGTGGGTTGCGCTCCGGCAGCGGTCCTGATCAATCGTCA
CCCTTTCTCGGTCCTTCAACGTTCCTGACAACGAGCCTCCTTTTCGCCAATCCATCGACAATCACCGCGA
GTCCCTGCTCGAACGCTGCGTCCGGACCGGCTTCGTCGAAGGCGTCTATCGCGGCCCGCAACAGCGGCGA
GAGCGGAGCCTGTTCAACGGTGCCGCCGCGCTCGCCGGCATCGCTGTCGCCGGCCTGCTCCTCAAGCACG
GCCCCAACAGTGAAGTAGCTGATTGTCATCAGCGCATTGACGGCGTCCCCGGCCGAAAAACCCGCCTCGC
AGAGGAAGCGAAGCTGCGCGTCGGCCGTTTCCATCTGCGGTGCGCCCGGTCGCGTGCCGGCATGGATGCG
CGCGCCATCGCGGTAGGCGAGCAGCGCCTGCCTGAAGCTGCGGGCATTCCCGATCAGAAATGAGCGCCAG
TCGTCGTCGGCTCTCGGCACCGAATGCGTATGATTCTCCGCCAGCATGGCTTCGGCCAGTGCGTCGAGCA
GCGCCCGCTTGTTCCTGAAGTGCCAGTAAAGCGCCGGCTGCTGAACCCCCAACCGTTCCGCCAGTTTGCG
TGTCGTCAGACCGTCTACGCCGACCTCGTTCAACAGGTCCAGGGCGGCACGGATCACTGTATTCGGCTGC
AACTTTGTCATGCTTGACACTTTATCACTGATAAACATAATATGTCCACCAACTTATCAGTGATAAAGAA
TCCGCGCGTTCAATCGGACCAGCGGAGGCTGGTCCGGAGGCCAGACGTGAAACCCAACATACCCCTGATC
GTAATTCTGAGCACTGTCGCGCTCGACGCTGTCGGCATCGGCCTGATTATGCCGGTGCTGCCGGGCCTCC
TGCGCGATCTGGTTCACTCGAACGACGTCACCGCCCACTATGGCATTCTGCTGGCGCTGTATGCGTTGGT
GCAATTTGCCTGCGCACCTGTGCTGGGCGCGCTGTCGGATCGTTTCGGGCGGCGGCCAATCTTGCTCGTC
TCGCTGGCCGGCGCCAGATCTGGGGAACCCTGTGGTTGGCATGCACATACAAATGGACGAACGGATAAAC
CTTTTCACGCCCTTTTAAATATCCGATTATTCTAATAAACGCTCTTTTCTCTTAGGTTTACCCGCCAATA
TATCCTGTCAAACACTGATAGTTTAAACGTTGCGATTAAGAATTCGAGCTCGGTACCCCCCTACTCCAAA
AATGTCAAAGATACAGTCTCAGAAGACCAAAGGGCTATTGAGACTTTTCAACAAAGGGTAATTTCGGGAA
ACCTCCTCGGATTCCATTGCCCAGCTATCTGTCACTTCATCGAAAGGACAGTAGAAAAGGAAGGTGGCTC
CTACAAATGCCATCATTGCGATAAAGGAAAGGCTATCATTCAAGATGCCTCTGCCGACAGTGGTCCCAAA
GATGGACCCCCACCCACGAGGAGCATCGTGGAAAAAGAAGACGTTCCAACCACGTCTTCAAAGCAAGTGG
ATTGATGTGACATCTCCACTGACGTAAGGGATGACGCACAATCCCACTATCCTTCGCAAGACCCTTCCTC
TATATAAGGAAGTTCATTTCATTTGGAGAGGACAGCCCAAGCTTCGACTCTAGAGGATCCCCTTAAATCG
ATATGGAACGAGCTATACAAGGAAACGACGCTAGGGAACAAGCTAACAGTGAACGTTGGGATGGAGGATC
AGGAGGTACCACTTCTCCCTTCAAACTTCCTGACGAAAGTCCGAGTTGGACTGAGTGGCGGCTACATAAC
GATGAGACGAATTCGAATCAAGATAATCCCCTTGGTTTCAAGGAAAGCTGGGGTTTCGGGAAAGTTGTAT
TTAAGAGATATCTCAGATACGACAGGACGGAAGCTTCACTGCACAGAGTCCTTGGATCTTGGACGGGAGA
TTCGGTTAACTATGCAGCATCTCGATTTTTCGGTTTCGACCAGATCGGATGTACCTATAGTATTCGGTTT
CGAGGAGTTAGTATCACCGTTTCTGGAGGGTCTCGAACTCTTCAGCATCTCTGTGAGATGGCAATTCGGT
CTAAGCAAGAACTGCTACAGCTTGCCCCAATCGAAGTGGAAAGTAATGTATCAAGAGGATGCCCTGAAGG
TACTCAAACCTTCGAAAAAGAAAGCGAGTAAGTCGAGGGCGAGCTCGAATTCGGTACGCTGAAATCACCA
GTCTCTCTCTACAAATCTATCTCTCTCTATTTTCTCCATAAATAATGTGTGAGTAGTTTCCCGATAAGGG
AAATTAGGGTTCTTATAGGGTTTCGCTCATGTGTTGAGCATATAAGAAACCCTTAGTATGTATTTGTATT
TGTAAAATACTTCTATCAATAAAATTTCTAATTCCTAAAACCAAAATCCAGTACTAAAATCCAGATCTCC
CTGCAGGTCCCCAGATTAGCCTTTTCAATTTCAGAAAGAATGCTAACCCACAGATGGTTAGAGAGGCTTA
CGCAGCAGGTCTCATCAAGACGATCTACCCGAGCAATAATCTCCAGGAAATCAAATACCTTCCCAAGAAG
GTTAAAGATGCAGTCAAAAGATTCAGGACTAACTGCATCAAGAACACAGAGAAAGATATATTTCTCAAGA
TCAGAAGTACTATTCCAGTATGGACGATTCAAGGCTTGCTTCACAAACCAAGGCAAGTAATAGAGATTGG
AGTCTCTAAAAAGGTAGTTCCCACTGAATCAAAGGCCATGGAGTCAAAGATTCAAATAGAGGACCTAACA
GAACTCGCCGTAAAGACTGGCGAACAGTTCATACAGAGTCTCTTACGACTCAATGACAAGAAGAAAATCT
TCGTCAACATGGTGGAGCACGACACACTTGTCTACTCCAAAAATATCAAAGATACAGTCTCAGAAGACCA
AAGGGCAATTGAGACTTTTCAACAAAGGGTAATATCCGGAAACCTCCTCGGATTCCATTGCCCAGCTATC
TGTCACTTTATTGTGAAGATAGTGGAAAAGGAAGGTGGCTCCTACAAATGCCATCATTGCGATAAAGGAA
AGGCCATCGTTGAAGATGCCTCTGCCGACAGTGGTCCCAAAGATGGACCCCCACCCACGAGGAGCATCGT
GGAAAAAGAAGACGTTCCAACCACGTCTTCAAAGCAAGTGGATTGATGTGATATCTCCACTGACGTAAGG
GATGACGCACAATCCCACTATCCTTCGCAAGACCCTTCCTCTATATAAGGAAGTTCATTTCATTTGGAGA
GAACACGGGGGACTCTAGAGTTATCAACAAGTTTGTACAAAAAAGCAGGCTCCACCACTAGTATGACTAA
TATATGGAGCAATACTACATCCGATGATAATATGATGGAAGCTTTTTTATCTTCTGATCCGTCGTCGTTT
TGGGCTGGAACTACTACTACACCAACTCCTCGGAGTTCAGTTTCTCCGGCGCCGGCGCCGGTGACGGGGA
TTGCCGTAGACCCATTAACATCTATGCCATATTTCAACCAAGAGTCACTGCAACAGCGACTTCAGACTTT
AATCGACGGGGCTCGCGAAGCGTGGACGTATGCCATATTCTGGCAATCGTCTGTTGTGGATTTCACGACC
CACTCGGTTTTGGGGTGGGGAGATGGGTATTATAAAGGTGAAGAAGATAAAAATAAGCGCAAAACGGCGT
CGTTTTCGCCTGATTTTATCACGGAGCAAGCACACCGGAAAAAGGTTCTCCGGGAGCTGAATTGTTTAAT
TTCCGGCACACAAACTGGTGGTGAAAATGATGCTGTAGATGAAGAAGTAACGGATACTGAATGGTTTTTT
CTGATTTCCATGACTCAATCGTTCGTTAACGGAAGCGGGCTTCCGGGCCTGGCGATGTACAGCTCAAGCC
CGATTTGGGTTACTGGAGCAGAGAGATTAGCTGCTTCGCACTGTGAACGGGCCCGACAGGCCCAAGGTTT
CGGGCTTCAGACTATTGTTTGTATTCCTTCAGGTAATGGTGTTGTTGAGCTCGGGTCAACTGAGTTGATA
TTCCAGACTGCTGATTTAATGAACAAGGTTAAAGTTTTGTTTAATTTTAATATTGATATGGGTGCGACTA
CGGGCTCAGGATCGGGCTCATGTGCTATTCAGGCCGAGCCCGATACTTCAGCCCTTTGGCTGACGGATCC
AGCTTCCTCAGCTGTGGAAGTCAAGGATTCGTCTAATACAGTTCCTTCAAGTAATAGCAGTAAGCAACTT
GTGTTTGGAAATGAGAATTCTGAAAATGGTAATCAAAATTCTCAGCAAACACAAGGATTTTTCACCAGGG
AGTTGAATTTTTCCGAATATGGATTTGATGGAAGTAATACTCGGAATGGGAATGTGAATTCTTCGCGTTC
TTGCCAGCCTGAGTCTGGTGAAATCTTGAATTTTGGTGATAGTACTAAGAGAAGTGCTTCAAGTGCAAAT
GGGAGCTTGTTTTCGGGCCAATCACAGTTTGGGCCCGGGCCCGCGGAGGAGAACAAGAACAAGAACAAGA
AAAGGTCACCTGCATCAAGAGGAAGCAACGATGAAGGAATGCTTTCATTTGTTTCGGGTGTGATTTTGCC
AAGTTCAAACACGGGGAAGTCTGGTGGAGGTGGCGATTCGGATCAATCAGATCTCGAGGCTTCGGTGGTG
AAGGAAGCGGATAGTAGTAGAGTTGTAGACCCGGAGAAGAAGCCGAGGAAACGAGGGAGGAAACCGGCTA
ACGGGAGAGAGGAGCCATTGAATCATGTGGAGGCAGAGAGGCAAAGGAGGGAGAAATTAAATCAAAGATT
CTATGCACTTAGAGCAGTTGTACCAAATGTGTCAAAAATGGATAAAGCATCACTTCTTGGTGATGCAATT
GCATTTATCAATGAGTTGAAATCAAAGGTTCAGAATTCTGACTCAGATAAAGAGGAGTTGAGGAACCAAA
TTGAATCTTTAAGGAATGAATTAGCCAACAAGGGATCAAACTATACCGGTCCTCCACCGTTAAATCAAGA
ACTCAAGATTGTAGATATGGATATCGACGTTAAGGTGATCGGATGGGATGCTATGATTCGTATACAATCT
AATAAAAAAAACCATCCAGCCGCGAAGTTAATGGCCGCTCTCATGGAATTGGACTTAGATGTGCACCATG
CTAGTGTTTCAGTGGTCAACGAGTTGATGATCCAACAAGCAACTGTGAAAATGGGGAGTCGGCTTTACAC
GCAAGAACAACTTCGGATATCATTGACATCTAGAATTGCTGAATCGCGACCCGGGGACCCAGCTTTCTTG
TACAAAGTGGTTGATAACAGCGGGTTAATTAACATCTTTTACCCATACGATGTTCCTGACTATGCGGGCT
ATCCCTATGACGTCCCGGACTATGCAGGATCCTATCCATATGACGTTCCAGATTACGCTGCTCAGTGCAG
CGCTTAGAGCTCGAATTTCCCCGATCGTTCAAACATTTGGCAATAAAGTTTCTTAAGATTGAATCCTGTT
GCCGGTCTTGCGATGATTATCATATAATTTCTGTTGAATTACGTTAAGCATGTAATAATTAACATGTAAT
GCATGACGTTATTTATGAGATGGGTTTTTATGATTAGAGTCCCGCAATTATACATTTAATACGCGATAGA
AAACAAAATATAGCGCGCAAACTAGGATAAATTATCGCGCGCGGTGTCATCTATGTTACTAGATCGGGAA
TTAGCTTCATCAACGCAAGACATGCGCACGACCGTCTGACAGGAGAGGAATTTCCGACGAGCACAGAAAG
GACTTGCTCTTGGACGTAGGCCTATTTCTCAGGCACATGTATCAAGTGTTCGGACGTGGGTTTTCGATGG
TGTATCAGCCGCCGCCAACTGGGAGATGAGGAGGCTTTCTTGGGGGGCAGTCAGCAGTTCATTTCACAAG
ACAGAGGAACTTGTAAGGAGATGCACTGATTTATCTTGGCGCAAACCAGCAGGACGAATTAGTGGGAATA
GCCCGCGAATATCTAAGTTATGCCTGTCGGCATGAGCAGAAACTTCCAATTCGAAACAGTTTGGAGAGGT
TGTTTTTGGGCATACCTTTTGTTAGTCAGCCTCTCGATTGCTCATCGTCATTACACAGTACCGAAGTTTG
ATCGATCTAGTAACATAGATGACACCGCGCGCGATAATTTATCCTAGTTTGCGCGCTATATTTTGTTTTC
TATCGCGTATTAAATGTATAATTGCGGGACTCTAATCATAAAAACCCATCTCATAAATAACGTCATGCAT
TACATGTTAATTATTACATGCTTAACGTAATTCAACAGAAATTATATGATAATCATCGCAAGACCGGCAA
CAGGATTCAATCTTAAGAAACTTTATTGCCAAATGTTTGAACGATCTGCTTCGACGCACTCCTTCTTTAC
TCCACCATCTCGTCCTTATTGAAAACGTGGGTAGCACCAAAACGAATCAAGTCGCTGGAACTGAAGTTAC
CAATCACGCTGGATGATTTGCCAGTTGGATTAATCTTGCCTTTCCCCGCATGAATAATATTGATGAATGC
ATGCGTGAGGGGTATTTCGATTTTGGCAATAGCTGCAATTGCCGCGACATCCTCCAACGAGCATAATTCT
TCAGAAAAATAGCGATGTTCCATGTTGTCAGGGCATGCATGATGCACGTTATGAGGTGACGGTGCTAGGC
AGTATTCCCTCAAAGTTTCATAGTCAGTATCATATTCATCATTGCATTCCTGCAAGAGAGAATTGAGACG
CAATCCACACGCTGCGGCAACCTTCCGGCGTTCGTGGTCTATTTGCTCTTGGACGTTGCAAACGTAAGTG
TTGGATCCCGGTCGGCATCTACTCTATTCCTTTGCCCTCGGACGAGTGCTGGGGCGTCGGTTTCCACTAT
CGGCGAGTACTTCTACACAGCCATCGGTCCAGACGGCCGCGCTTCTGCGGGCGATTTGTGTACGCCCGAC
AGTCCCGGCTCCGGATCGGACGATTGCGTCGCATCGACCCTGCGCCCAAGCTGCATCATCGAAATTGCCG
TCAACCAAGCTCTGATAGAGTTGGTCAAGACCAATGCGGAGCATATACGCCCGGAGCCGCGGCGATCCTG
CAAGCTCCGGATGCCTCCGCTCGAAGTAGCGCGTCTGCTGCTCCATACAAGCCAACCACGGCCTCCAGAA
GAAGATGTTGGCGACCTCGTATTGGGAATCCCCGAACATCGCCTCGCTCCAGTCAATGACCGCTGTTATG
CGGCCATTGTCCGTCAGGACATTGTTGGAGCCGAAATCCGCGTGCACGAGGTGCCGGACTTCGGGGCAGT
CCTCGGCCCAAAGCATCAGCTCATCGAGAGCCTGCGCGACGGACGCACTGACGGTGTCGTCCATCACAGT
TTGCCAGTGATACACATGGGGATCAGCAATCGCGCATATGAAATCACGCCATGTAGTGTATTGACCGATT
CCTTGCGGTCCGAATGGGCCGAACCCGCTCGTCTGGCTAAGATCGGCCGCAGCGATCGCATCCATGGCCT
CCGCGACCGGCTGCAGAACAGCGGGCAGTTCGGTTTCAGGCAGGTCTTGCAACGTGACACCCTGTGCACG
GCGGGAGATGCAATAGGTCAGGCTCTCGCTGAATTCCCCAATGTCAAGCACTTCCGGAATCGGGAGCGCG
GCCGATGCAAAGTGCCGATAAACATAACGATCTTTGTAGAAACCATCGGCGCAGCTATTTACCCGCAGGA
CATATCCACGCCCTCCTACATCGAAGCTGAAAGCACGAGATTCTTCGCCCTCCGAGAGCTGCATCAGGTC
GGAGACGCTGTCGAACTTTTCGATCAGAAACTTCTCGACAGACGTCGCGGTGAGTTCAGGCTTTTTCATA
TCGGGGTCGTCCTCTCCAAATGAAATGAACTTCCTTATATAGAGGAAGGGTCTTGCGAAGGATAGTGGGA
TTGTGCGTCATCCCTTACGTCAGTGGAGATATCACATCAATCCACTTGCTTTGAAGACGTGGTTGGAACG
TCTTCTTTTTCCACGATGCTCCTCGTGGGTGGGGGTCCATCTTTGGGACCACTGTCGGCAGAGGCATCTT
GAACGATAGCCTTTCCTTTATCGCAATGATGGCATTTGTAGGTGCCACCTTCCTTTTCTACTGTCCTTTT
GATGAAGTGACAGATAGCTGGGCAATGGAATCCGAGGAGGTTTCCCGATATTACCCTTTGTTGAAAAGTC
TCAATAGCCCTTTGGTCTTCTGAGACTGTATCTTTGATATTCTTGGAGTAGACGAGAGTGTCGTGCTCCA
CCATGTTGACGGATCTCTAGGACGCGTCCTAGAAGCTAATTCACTGGCCGTCGTTTTACAACGTCGTGAC
TGGGAAAACCCTGGCGTTACCCAACTTAATCGCCTTGCAGCACATCCCCCTTTCGCCAGCTGGCGTAATA
GCGAAGAGGCCCGCACCGATCGCCCTTCCCAACAGTTGCGCAGCCTGAATG
[44 nt withheld, positions 9782-9825]
C
[141 nt withheld, positions 9827-9967]
CCTTTGACGTTGGAGTCCACGTTCTTT
[37 nt withheld, positions 9995-10031]
ACCCTATCTCGGGCTATTCTTTTGATTTATAAGGGATTTTGCCGATTTCGGAACCACCATCAAACAGGAT
TTTCGCCTGCTGGGGCAAACCAGCGTGGACCGCTTGCTGCAACTCTCTCAGGGCCAGGCGGTGAAGGGCA
ATCAGCTGTTGCCCGTCTCACTGGTGAAAAGAAAAACCACCCCAGTACATTAAAAACGTCCGCAATGTGT
TATTAAGTTGTCTAAGCGTCAATTTGTTTACACCACAATATATCCTGCCACCAGCCAGCCAACAGCTCCC
CGACCGGCAGCTCGGCACAAAATCACCACTCGATACAGGCAGCCCATCAGTCCGGGACGGCGTCAGCGGG
AGAGCCGTTGTAAGGCGGCAGACTTTGCTCATGTTACCGATGCTATTCGGAAGAACGGCAACTAAGCTGC
CGGGTTTGAAACACGGATGATCTCGCGGAGGGTAGCATGTTGATTGTAACGATGACAGAGCGTTGCTGCC
TGTGATCAAATATCATCTCCCTCGCAGAGATCCGAATTATCAGCCTTCTTATTCATTTCTCGCTTAACCG
TGACAGGCTGTCGATCTTGAGAACTATGCCGACATAATAGGAAATCGCTGGATAAAGCCGCTGAGGAAGC
TGAGTGGCGCTATTTCTTTAGAAGTGAACGTTGACGATATCAACTCCCCTATCCATTGCTCACCGAATGG
TACAGGTCGGGGACCCGAAGTTCCGACTGTCGGCCTGATGCATCCCCGGCTGATCGACCCCAGATCTGGG
GCTGAGAAAGCCCAGTAAGGAAACAACTGTAGGTTCGAGTCGCGAGATCCCCCGGAACCAAAGGAAGTAG
GTTAAACCCGCTCCGATCAGGCCGAGCCACGCCAGGCCGAGAACATTGGTTCCTGTAGGCATCGGGATTG
GCGGATCAAACACTAAAGCTACTGGAACGAGCAGAAGTCCTCCGGCCGCCAGTTGCCAGGCGGTAAAGGT
GAGCAGAGGCACGGGAGGTTGCCACTTGCGGGTCAGCACGGTTCCGAACGCCATGGAAACCGCCCCCGCC
AGGCCCGCTGCGACGCCGACAGGATCTAGCGCTGCGTTTGGTGTCAACACCAACAGCGCCACGCCCGCAG
TTCCGCAAATAGCCCCCAGGACCGCCATCAATCGTATCGGGCTACCTAGCAGAGCGGCAGAGATGAACAC
GACCATCAGCGGCTGCACAGCGCCTACCGTCGCCGCGACCCCGCCCGGCAGGCGGTAGACCGAAATAAAC
AACAAGCTCCAGAATAGCGAAATATTAAGTGCGCCGAGGATGAAGATGCGCATCCACCAGATTCCCGTTG
GAATCTGTCGGACGATCATCACGAGCAATAAACCCGCCGGCAACGCCCGCAGCAGCATACCGGCGACCCC
TCGGCCTCGCTGTTCGGGCTCCACGAAAACGCCGGACAGATGCGCCTTGTGAGCGTCCTTGGGGCCGTCC
TCCTGTTTGAAGACCGACAGCCCAATGATCTCGCCGTCGATGTAGGCGCCGAATGCCACGGCATCTCGCA
ACCGTTCAGCGAACGCCTCCATGGGCTTTTTCTCCTCGTGCTCGTAAACGGACCCGAACATCTCTGGAGC
TTTCTTCAGGGCCGACAATCGGATCTCGCGGAAATCCTGCACGTCGGCCGCTCCAAGCCGTCGAATCTGA
GCCTTAATCACAATTGTCAATTTTAATCCTCTGTTTATCGGCAGTTCGTAGAGCGCGCCGTGCGTCCCGA
GCGATACTGAGCGAAGCAAGTGCGTCGAGCAGTGCCCGCTTGTTCCTGAAATGCCAGTAAAGCGCTGGCT
GCTGAACCCCCAGCCGGAACTGACCCCACAAGGCCCTAGCGTTTGCAATGCACCAGGTCATCATTGACCC
AGGCGTGTTCCACCAGGCCGCTGCCTCGCAACTCTTCGCAGGCTTCGCCGACCTGCTCGCGCCACTTCTT
CACGCGGGTGGAATCCGATCCGCACATGAGGCGGAAGGTTTCCAGCTTGAGCGGGTACGGCTCCCGGTGC
GAGCTGAAATAGTCGAACATCCGTCGGGCCGTCGGCGACAGCTTGCGGTACTTCTCCCATATGAATTTCG
TGTAGTGGTCGCCAGCAAACAGCACGACGATTTCCTCGTCGATCAGGACCTGGCAACGGGACGTTTTCTT
GCCACGGTCCAGGACGCGGAAGCGGTGCAGCAGCGACACCGATTCCAGGTGCCCAACGCGGTCGGACGTG
AAGCCCATCGCCGTCGCCTGTAGGCGCGACAGGCATTCCTCGGCCTTCGTGTAATACCGGCCATTGATCG
ACCAGCCCAGGTCCTGGCAAAGCTCGTAGAACGTGAAGGTGATCGGCTCGCCGATAGGGGTGCGCTTCGC
GTACTCCAACACCTGCTGCCACACCAGTTCGTCATCGTCGGCCCGCAGCTCGACGCCGGTGTAGGTGATC
TTCACGTCCTTGTTGACGTGGAAAATGACCTTGTTTTGCAGCGCCTCGCGCGGGATTTTCTTGTTGCGCG
TGGTGAACAGGGCAGAGCGGGCCGTGTCGTTTGGCATCGCTCGCATCGTGTCCGGCCACGGCGCAATATC
GAACAAGGAAAGCTGCATTTCCTTGATCTGCTGCTTCGTGTGTTTCAGCAACGCGGCCTGCTTGGCCTCG
CTGACCTGTTTTGCCAGGTCCTCGCCGGCGGTTTTTCGCTTCTTGGTCGTCATAGTTCCTCGCGTGTCGA
TGGTCATCGACTTCGCCAAACCTGCCGCCTCCTGTTCGAGACGACGCGAACGCTCCACGGCGGCCGATGG
CGCGGGCAGGGCAGGGGGAGCCAGTTGCACGCTGTCGCGCTCGATCTTGGCCGTAGCTTGCTGGACCATC
GAGCCGACGGACTGGAAGGTTTCGCGGGGCGCACGCATGACGGTGCGGCTTGCGATGGTTTCGGCATCCT
CGGCGGAAAACCCCGCGTCGATCAGTTCTTGCCTGTATGCCTTCCGGTCAAACGTCCGATTCATTCACCC
TCCTTGCGGGATTGCCCCGACTCACGCCGGGGCAATGTGCCCTTATTCCTGATTTGACCCGCCTGGTGCC
TTGGTGTCCAGATAATCCACCTTATCGGCAATGAAGTCGGTCCCGTAGACCGTCTGGCCGTCCTTCTCGT
ACTTGGTATTCCGAATCTTGCCCTGCACGAATACCAGCGACCCCTTGCCCAAATACTTGCCGTGGGCCTC
GGCCTGAGAGCCAAAACACTTGATGCGGAAGAAGTCGGTGCGCTCCTGCTTGTCGCCGGCATCGTTGCGC
CACATCTAGGTACTAAAACAATTCATCCAGTAAAATATAATATTTTATTTTCTCCCAATCAGGCTTGATC
CCCAGTAAGTCAAAAAATAGCTCGACATACTGTTCTTCCCCGATATCCTCCCTGATCGACCGGACGCAGA
AGGCAATGTCATACCACTTGTCCGCCCTGCCGCTTCTCCCAAGATCAATAAAGCCACTTACTTTGCCATC
TTTCACAAAGATGTTGCTGTCTCCCAGGTCGCCGTGGGAAAAGACAAGTTCCTCTTCGGGCTTTTCCGTC
TTTAAAAAATCATACAGCTCGCGCGGATCTTTAAATGGAGTGTCTTCTTCCCAGTTTTCGCAATCCACAT
CGGCCAGATCGTTATTCAGTAAGTAATCCAATTCGGCTAAGCGGCTGTCTAAGCTATTCGTATAGGGACA
ATCCGATATGTCGATGGAGTGAAAGAGCCTGATGCACTCCGCATACAGCTCGATAATCTTTTCAGGGCTT
TGTTCATCTTCATACTCTTCCGAGCAAAGGACGCCATCGGCCTCACTCATGAGCAGATTGCTCCAGCCAT
CATGCCGTTCAAAGTGCAGGACCTTTGGAACAGGCAGCTTTCCTTCCAGCCATAGCATCATGTCCTTTTC
CCGTTCCACATCATAGGTGGTCCCTTTATACCGGCTGTCCGTCATTTTTAAATATAGGTTTTCATTTTCT
CCCACCAGCTTATATACCTTAGCAGGAGACATTCCTTCCGTATCTTTTACGCAGCGGTATTTTTCGATCA
GTTTTTTCAATTCCGGTGATATTCTCATTTTAGCCATTTATTATTTCCTTCCTCTTTTCTACAGTATTTA
AAGATACCCCAAGAAGCTAATTATAACAAGACGAACTCCAATTCACTGTTCCTTGCATTCTAAAACCTTA
AATACCAGAAAACAGCTTTTTCAAAGTTGTTTTCAAAGTTGGCGTATAACATAGTATCGACGGAGCCGAT
TTTGAAACCACAATTATGGGTGATGCTGCCAACTTACTGATTTAGTGTATGATGGTGTTTTTGAGGTGCT
CCAGTGGCTTCTGTTTCTATCAGCTGTCCCTCCTGTTCAGCTACTGACGGGGTGGTGCGTAACGGCAAAA
GCACCGCCGGACATCAGCGCTATCTCTGCTCTCACTGCCGTAAAACATGGCAACTGCAGTTCACTTACAC
CGCTTCTCAACCCGGTACGCACCAGAAAATCATTGATATGGCCATGAATGGCGTTGGATGCCGGGCAACA
GCCCGCATTATGGGCGTTGGCCTCAACACGATTTTACGTCACTTAAAAAACTCAGGCCGCAGTCGGTAAC
CTCGCGCATACAGCCGGGCAGTGACGTCATCGTCTGCGCGGAAATGGACGAACAGTGGGGCTATGTCGGG
GCTAAATCGCGCCAGCGCTGGCTGTTTTACGCGTATGACAGTCTCCGGAAGACGGTTGTTGCGCACGTAT
TCGGTGAACGCACTATGGCGACGCTGGGGCGTCTTATGAGCCTGCTGTCACCCTTTGACGTGGTGATATG
GATGACGGATGGCTGGCCGCTGTATGAATCCCGCCTGAAGGGAAAGCTGCACGTAATCAGCAAGCGATAT
ACGCAGCGAATTGAGCGGCATAACCTGAATCTGAGGCAGCACCTGGCACGGCTGGGACGGAAGTCGCTGT
CGTTCTCAAAATCGGTGGAGCTGCATGACAAAGTCATCGGGCATTATCTGAACATAAAACACTATCAATA
AGTTGGAGTCATTACCCAATTATGATAGAATTTACAAGCTATAAGGTTATTGTCCTGGGTTTCAAGCATT
AGTCCATGCAAGTTTTTATGCTTTGCCCATTCTATAGATATATTGATAAGCGCGCTGCCTATGCCTTGCC
CCCTGAAATCCTTACATACGGCGATATCTTCTATATAAAAGATATATTATCTTATCAGTATTGTCAATAT
ATTCAAGGCAATCTGCCTCCTCATCCTCTTCATCCTCTTCGTCTTGGTAGCTTTTTAAATATGGCGCTTC
ATAGAGTAATTCTGTAAAGGTCCAATTCTCGTTTTCATACCTCGGTATAATCTTACCTATCACCTCAAAT
GGTTCGCTGGGTTTATCGCACCCCCGAACACGAGCACGGCACCCGCGACCACTATGCCAAGAATGCCCAA
GGTAAAAATTGCCGGCCCCGCCATGAAGTCCGTGAATGCCCCGACGGCCGAAGTGAAGGGCAGGCCGCCA
CCCAGGCCGCCGCCCTCACTGCCCGGCACCTGGTCGCTGAATGTCGATGCCAGCACCTGCGGCACGTCAA
TGCTTCCGGGCGTCGCGCTCGGGCTGATCGCCCATCCCGTTACTGCCCCGATCCCGGCAATGGCAAGGAC
TGCCAGCGCTGCCATTTTTGGGGTGAGGCCGTTCGCGGCCGAGGGGCGCAGCCCCTGGGGGGATGGGAGG
CCCGCGTTAGCGGGCCGGGAGGGTTCGAGAAGGGGGGGCACCCCCCTTCGGCGTGCGCGGTCACGCGCAC
AGGGCGCAGCCCTGGTTAAAAACAAGGTTTATAAATATTGGTTTAAAAGCAGGTTAAAAGACAGGTTAGC
GGTGGCCGAAAAACGGGCGGAAACCCTTGCAAATGCTGGATTTTCTGCCTGTGGACAGCCCCTCAAATGT
CAATAGGTGCGCCCCTCATCTGTCAGCACTCTGCCCCTCAAGTGTCAAGGATCGCGCCCCTCATCTGTCA
GTAGTCGCGCCCCTCAAGTGTCAATACCGCAGGGCACTTATCCCCAGGCTTGTCCACATCATCTGTGGGA
AACTCGCGTAAAATCAGGCGTTTTCGCCGATTTGCGAGGCTGGCCAGCTCCACGTCGCCGGCCGAAATCG
AGCCTGCCCCTCATCTGTCAACGCCGCGCCGGGTGAGTCGGCCCCTCAAGTGTCAACGTCCGCCCCTCAT
CTGTCAGTGAGGGCCAAGTTTTCCGCGAGGTATCCACAACGCCGGCGGCCGCGGTGTCTCGCACACGGCT
TCGACGGCGTTTCTGGCGCGTTTGCAGGGCCATAGACGGCCGCCAGCCCAGCGGCGAGGGCAACCAGCCC
GGTGAGCGTCGGAAAGGCGC
