>Addgene plasmid #126252 | pGWB14-LYX034 | depositor partial sequence | sequence record 241526 | Niben101Scf06822g04004.1
ATGACTAATATATGGAGCAATACTACATCCGATGATAATATGATGGAAGCTTTTTTATCTTCTGATCCGT
CGTCGTTTTGGGCTGGAACTACTACTACACCAACTCCTCGGAGTTCAGTTTCTCCGGCGCCGGCGCCGGT
GACGGGGATTGCCGTAGACCCATTAACATCTATGCCATATTTCAACCAAGAGTCACTGCAACAGCGACTT
CAGACTTTAATCGACGGGGCTCGCGAAGCGTGGACGTATGCCATATTCTGGCAATCGTCTGTTGTGGATT
TCACGACCCACTCGGTTTTGGGGTGGGGAGATGGGTATTATAAAGGTGAAGAAGATAAAAATAAGCGCAA
AACGGCGTCGTTTTCGCCTGATTTTATCACGGAGCAAGCACACCGGAAAAAGGTTCTCCGGGAGCTGAAT
TGTTTAATTTCCGGCACACAAACTGGTGGTGAAAATGATGCTGTAGATGAAGAAGTAACGGATACTGAAT
GGTTTTTTCTGATTTCCATGACTCAATCGTTCGTTAACGGAAGCGGGCTTCCGGGCCTGGCGATGTACAG
CTCAAGCCCGATTTGGGTTACTGGAGCAGAGAGATTAGCTGCTTCGCACTGTGAACGGGCCCGACAGGCC
CAAGGTTTCGGGCTTCAGACTATTGTTTGTATTCCTTCAGGTAATGGTGTTGTTGAGCTCGGGTCAACTG
AGTTGATATTCCAGACTGCTGATTTAATGAACAAGGTTAAAGTTTTGTTTAATTTTAATATTGATATGGG
TGCGACTACGGGCTCAGGATCGGGCTCATGTGCTATTCAGGCCGAGCCCGATACTTCAGCCCTTTGGCTG
ACGGATCCAGCTTCCTCAGCTGTGGAAGTCAAGGATTCGTCTAATACAGTTCCTTCAAGTAATAGCAGTA
AGCAACTTGTGTTTGGAAATGAGAATTCTGAAAATGGTAATCAAAATTCTCAGCAAACACAAGGATTTTT
CACCAGGGAGTTGAATTTTTCCGAATATGGATTTGATGGAAGTAATACTCGGAATGGGAATGTGAATTCT
TCGCGTTCTTGCCAGCCTGAGTCTGGTGAAATCTTGAATTTTGGTGATAGTACTAAGAGAAGTGCTTCAA
GTGCAAATGGGAGCTTGTTTTCGGGCCAATCACAGTTTGGGCCCGGGCCCGCGGAGGAGAACAAGAACAA
GAACAAGAAAAGGTCACCTGCATCAAGAGGAAGCAACGATGAAGGAATGCTTTCATTTGTTTCGGGTGTG
ATTTTGCCAAGTTCAAACACGGGGAAGTCTGGTGGAGGTGGCGATTCGGATCAATCAGATCTCGAGGCTT
CGGTGGTGAAGGAAGCGGATAGTAGTAGAGTTGTAGACCCGGAGAAGAAGCCGAGGAAACGAGGGAGGAA
ACCGGCTAACGGGAGAGAGGAGCCATTGAATCATGTGGAGGCAGAGAGGCAAAGGAGGGAGAAATTAAAT
CAAAGATTCTATGCACTTAGAGCAGTTGTACCAAATGTGTCAAAAATGGATAAAGCATCACTTCTTGGTG
ATGCAATTGCATTTATCAATGAGTTGAAATCAAAGGTTCAGAATTCTGACTCAGATAAAGAGGAGTTGAG
GAACCAAATTGAATCTTTAAGGAATGAATTAGCCAACAAGGGATCAAACTATACCGGTCCTCCACCGTTA
AATCAAGAACTCAAGATTGTAGATATGGATATCGACGTTAAGGTGATCGGATGGGATGCTATGATTCGTA
TACAATCTAATAAAAAGAACCATCCAGCCGCGAAGTTAATGGCCGCTCTCATGGAATTGGACTTAGATGT
GCACCATGCTAGTGTTTCAGTGGTCAACGAGTTGATGATCCAACAAGCAACTGTGAAAATGGGGAGTCGG
CTTTACACGCAAGAACAACTTCGGATATCATTGACATCTAGAATTGCTGAATCGCGA
